Addgene plasmid #15147: pRIAS (CC#15)
Purpose: (Empty Backbone)
Depositing lab: Connie Cepko. Depositing organization: Harvard Medical School. Publication: Production and design of more effective avian replication-incompetent retroviral vectors. Chen CM, Smith DM, Peters MA, Samson ME, Zitz J, Tabin CJ, Cepko CL. Dev Biol. 1999 Oct 15. 214(2):370-84. 10.1006/dbio.1999.9432 PubMed 10525341.
Backbone
  Vector backbone: pRIAS
  Backbone manufacturer: Cepko Lab
  Backbone size (bp): 9795
  Vector type: Retroviral ; avian expression
Growth in bacteria
  Bacterial resistance: Ampicillin, 100 μg/mL
  Growth temperature: 37°C
  Growth strain: DH5alpha
  Copy number: Unknown
Gene/Insert
  Gene/Insert name: None
  Tag / fusion protein: gag (N terminal on backbone); pol (N terminal on backbone)
  Cloning method: Restriction Enzyme
  Sequencing primers: 5′ n/a
Terms and licenses: Academic/Nonprofit Terms; Industry Terms: Not Available to Industry
Depositor comments: A replication-incompetent avian retroviral vector for transgene expression. Clone your transgene into pSLIRES11 and use ClaI to transfer it to pRIAS.
How to cite: pRIAS (CC#15) was a gift from Connie Cepko (Addgene plasmid # 15147 ; http://n2t.net/addgene:15147 ; RRID:Addgene_15147)
