[The description below was written by a language model from this plasmid's Addgene catalogue record and pLannotate feature annotations shown in this document.]
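Description:
pRIAS (CC#15) is an empty-backbone, replication-incompetent avian retroviral vector of 9,795 bp, built for transgene expression in avian cells and tissues. The proviral DNA sits in a pBR322-type bacterial plasmid. The feature table shows an ampicillin resistance gene (β-lactamase with its own promoter), a ColE1/pMB1-family origin, the bom mobility region and the rop gene. Short remnants of the tetracycline resistance gene flank the viral segment and are not expected to be functional. The catalogue lists copy number as unknown, and selection in bacteria is by ampicillin.

The viral portion derives from Rous sarcoma virus. Two identical blocks, each annotated with a direct repeat 1 element, the RSV enhancer/promoter and the RSV primer binding site, bracket the internal region. This is consistent with 5' and 3' long terminal repeat regions, which drive transcription of the viral genome and support reverse transcription and integration. Between them lie gag and a gag-pol reading frame encoding the structural proteins, protease, reverse transcriptase and integrase. No env gene is annotated, which fits the vector's replication-incompetent status: envelope protein would presumably have to be supplied separately for infectious particles to form, though the record does not describe how.

No insert, reporter or tag is present. The catalogue's gag and pol "tag" entries simply reflect the viral genes carried on the backbone. According to the depositor, a transgene is first cloned into the shuttle plasmid pSLIRES11 and then moved into pRIAS as a ClaI fragment. The exact position of the ClaI site is not annotated in the feature table. The vector delivers genes to infected avian cells without further viral spread.
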