Features (pLannotate 1.2.2; 16 found; start..end, strand, type, name):
    107..211     +  promoter       AmpR promoter: bla
    212..1072    +  CDS            AmpR: β-lactamase; bla; confers resistance to ampicillin, carbenicillin, and related antibiotics
   1243..1831    +  rep_origin     ori: high-copy-number ColE1/pMB1/pBR322/pUC origin of replication
   2017..2157    -  misc_feature   bom: basis of mobility region from pBR322
   2259..2450    -  CDS            rop: Rop protein, which maintains plasmids at low copy number; rop
   2454..2849    +  CDS            YPB1_ECOLX: Protein predicted: Swiss-Prot protein existence level 4. From Escherichia coli.
   3091..3160    -  CDS            TcR (fragment): tetracycline efflux protein; tet; confers resistance to tetracycline
   3165..3259    +  ncRNA          Retro dr1: Accession: RF00214 - Retrovirus direct repeat 1 (dr1)
   3295..3556    +  promoter       RSV promoter: Rous sarcoma virus enhancer/promoter
   3578..3652    +  ncRNA          RSV PBS: Accession: RF00467 - Rous sarcoma virus (RSV) primer binding site (PBS)
   3895..6003    +  CDS            gag: GAG_RSVSB - Experimental evidence at protein level: Swiss-Prot protein existence level 1. [Protease p15]: Aspartyl protease that mediates proteolytic cleavages of Gag and Gag-Pol polyproteins during or shortly after the release of the virion from the plasma membrane. Cleavages take place as an ordered, step-wise cascade to yield mature proteins. This process is called maturation. Displays maximal activity during the budding process just prior to particle release from the cell. From Rous sarcoma virus (strain Schmidt-Ruppin B) (RSV-SRB).
   5991..8708    +  CDS            gag-pol (fragment): POL_RSVP - Experimental evidence at protein level: Swiss-Prot protein existence level 1. [Integrase]: Catalyzes viral DNA integration into the host chromosome, by performing a series of DNA cutting and joining reactions. This recombination event is an essential step in the viral replication cycle. Has a strong preference for using the 3'-OH at the viral DNA end as a nucleophile. From Rous sarcoma virus (strain Prague C) (RSV-PrC).
   8830..8924    +  ncRNA          Retro dr1: Accession: RF00214 - Retrovirus direct repeat 1 (dr1)
   8960..9221    +  promoter       RSV promoter: Rous sarcoma virus enhancer/promoter
   9243..9317    +  ncRNA          RSV PBS: Accession: RF00467 - Rous sarcoma virus (RSV) primer binding site (PBS)
   9444..9738    -  CDS            TcR (fragment): tetracycline efflux protein; tet; confers resistance to tetracycline
>Addgene plasmid #15147 | pRIAS (CC#15) | depositor full sequence | sequence record 8225 | Author sequence
GAATTCTTGAAGACGAAAGGGCCTCGTGATACGCCTATTTTTATAGGTTAATGTCATGATAATAATGGTT
TCTTAGACGTCAGGTGGCACTTTTCGGGGAAATGTGCGCGGAACCCCTATTTGTTTATTTTTCTAAATAC
ATTCAAATATGTATCCGCTCATGAGACAATAACCCTGATAAATGCTTCAATAATATTGAAAAAGGAAGAG
TATGAGTATTCAACATTTCCGTGTCGCCCTTATTCCCTTTTTTGCGGCATTTTGCCTTCCTGTTTTTGCT
CACCCAGAAACGCTGGTGAAAGTAAAAGATGCTGAAGATCAGTTGGGTGCACGAGTGGGTTACATCGAAC
TGGATCTCAACAGCGGTAAGATCCTTGAGAGTTTTCGCCCCGAAGAACGTTTTCCAATGATGAGCACTTT
TAAAGTTCTGCTATGTGGCGCGGTATTATCCCGTGTTGACGCCGGGCAAGAGCAACTCGGTCGCCGCATA
CACTATTCTCAGAATGACTTGGTTGAGTACTCACCAGTCACAGAAAAGCATCTTACGGATGGCATGACAG
TAAGAGAATTATGCAGTGCTGCCATAACCATGAGTGATAACACTGCGGCCAACTTACTTCTGACAACGAT
CGGAGGACCGAAGGAGCTAACCGCTTTTTTGCACAACATGGGGGATCATGTAACTCGCCTTGATCGTTGG
GAACCGGAGCTGAATGAAGCCATACCAAACGACGAGCGTGACACCACGATGCCTGCAGCAATGGCAACAA
CGTTGCGCAAACTATTAACTGGCGAACTACTTACTCTAGCTTCCCGGCAACAATTAATAGACTGGATGGA
GGCGGATAAAGTTGCAGGACCACTTCTGCGCTCGGCCCTTCCGGCTGGCTGGTTTATTGCTGATAAATCT
GGAGCCGGTGAGCGTGGGTCTCGCGGTATCATTGCAGCACTGGGGCCAGATGGTAAGCCCTCCCGTATCG
TAGTTATCTACACGACGGGGAGTCAGGCAACTATGGATGAACGAAATAGACAGATCGCTGAGATAGGTGC
CTCACTGATTAAGCATTGGTAACTGTCAGACCAAGTTTACTCATATATACTTTAGATTGATTTAAAACTT
CATTTTTAATTTAAAAGGATCTAGGTGAAGATCCTTTTTGATAATCTCATGACCAAAATCCCTTAACGTG
AGTTTTCGTTCCACTGAGCGTCAGACCCCGTAGAAAAGATCAAAGGATCTTCTTGAGATCCTTTTTTTCT
GCGCGTAATCTGCTGCTTGCAAACAAAAAAACCACCGCTACCAGCGGTGGTTTGTTTGCCGGATCAAGAG
CTACCAACTCTTTTTCCGAAGGTAACTGGCTTCAGCAGAGCGCAGATACCAAATACTGTCCTTCTAGTGT
AGCCGTAGTTAGGCCACCACTTCAAGAACTCTGTAGCACCGCCTACATACCTCGCTCTGCTAATCCTGTT
ACCAGTGGCTGCTGCCAGTGGCGATAAGTCGTGTCTTACCGGGTTGGACTCAAGACGATAGTTACCGGAT
AAGGCGCAGCGGTCGGGCTGAACGGGGGGTTCGTGCACACAGCCCAGCTTGGAGCGAACGACCTACACCG
AACTGAGATACCTACAGCGTGAGCTATGAGAAAGCGCCACGCTTCCCGAAGGGAGAAAGGCGGACAGGTA
TCCGGTAAGCGGCAGGGTCGGAACAGGAGAGCGCACGAGGGAGCTTCCAGGGGGAAACGCCTGGTATCTT
TATAGTCCTGTCGGGTTTCGCCACCTCTGACTTGAGCGTCGATTTTTGTGATGCTCGTCAGGGGGGCGGA
GCCTATGGAAAAACGCCAGCAACGCGGCCTTTTTACGGTTCCTGGCCTTTTGCTGGCCTTTTGCTCACAT
GTTCTTTCCTGCGTTATCCCCTGATTCTGTGGATAACCGTATTACCGCCTTTGAGTGAGCTGATACCGCT
CGCCGCAGCCGAACGACCGAGCGCAGCGAGTCAGTGAGCGAGGAAGCGGAAGAGCGCCTGATGCGGTATT
TTCTCCTTACGCATCTGTGCGGTATTTCACACCGCATATGGTGCACTCTCAGTACAATCTGCTCTGATGC
CGCATAGTTAAGCCAGTATACACTCCGCTATCGCTACGTGACTGGGTCATGGCTGCGCCCCGACACCCGC
CAACACCCGCTGACGCGCCCTGACGGGCTTGTCTGCTCCCGGCATCCGCTTACAGACAAGCTGTGACCGT
CTCCGGGAGCTGCATGTGTCAGAGGTTTTCACCGTCATCACCGAAACGCGCGAGGCAGCTGCGGTAAAGC
TCATCAGCGTGGTCGTGAAGCGATTCACAGATGTCTGCCTGTTCATCCGCGTCCAGCTCGTTGAGTTTCT
CCAGAAGCGTTAATGTCTGGCTTCTGATAAAGCGGGCCATGTTAAGGGCGGTTTTTTCCTGTTTGGTCAC
TTGATGCCTCCGTGTAAGGGGGAATTTCTGTTCATGGGGGTAATGATACCGATGAAACGAGAGAGGATGC
TCACGATACGGGTTACTGATGATGAACATGCCCGGTTACTGGAACGTTGTGAGGGTAAACAACTGGCGGT
ATGGATGCGGCGGGACCAGAGAAAAATCACTCAGGGTCAATGCCAGCGCTTCGTTAATACAGATGTAGGT
GTTCCACAGGGTAGCCAGCAGCATCCTGCGATGCAGATCCGGAACATAATGGTGCAGGGCGCTGACTTCC
GCGTTTCCAGACTTTACGAAACACGGAAACCGAAGACCATTCATGTTGTTGCTCAGGTCGCAGACGTTTT
GCAGCAGCAGTCGCTTCACGTTCGCTCGCGTATCGGTGATTCATTCTGCTAACCAGTAAGGCAACCCCGC
CAGCCTAGCCGGGTCCTCAACGACAGGAGCACGATCATGCGCACCCGTGGCCAGGACCCAACGCTGCCCG
AGATGCGCCGCGTGCGGCTGCTGGAGATGGCGGACGCGATGGATATGTTCTGCCAAGGGTTGGTTTGCGC
ATTCACAGTTCTCCGCAAGAATTGATTGGCTCCAATTCTTGGAGTGGTGAATCCGTTAGCGAGGTGCCGC
CGGCTTCCATTCAGGTCGAGGTGGCCCGGCTCCATGCACCGCGACGCAACGCGGGGAGGCAGACAAGGTA
TAGGGCGGCGATGCGATGTACGGGCCAGATATACGCGTATCTGAGGGGACTAGGGTGTGTTTAGGCGAAA
AGCGGGGCTTCGGTTGTACGCGGTTAGGAGTCCCCTTAGGATATAGTAGTTTCGCTTTTGCATAGGGAGG
GGGAAATGTAGTCTTATGCAATACTCTTGTAGTCTTGCAACATGGTAACGATGAGTTAGCAACATGCCTT
ACAAGGAGAGAAAAAGCACCGTGCATGCCGATTGGTGGAAGTAAGGTGGTACGATCGTGCCTTATTAGGA
AGGCAACAGACGGGTCTGACATGGATTGGACGAACCACTGAATTCCGCATTGCAGAGATATTGTATTTAA
GTGCCTAGCTCGATACAATAAACGCCATTTGACCATTCACCACATTGGTGTGCACCTGGGTTGATGGCCG
GACCGTTGATTCCCTGACGACTACGAGCACCTGCATGAAGCAGAAGGCTTCATTTGGTGACCCCGACGTG
ATAGTTAGGGAATAGTGGTCGGCCACAGACGGCGTGGCGATCCTGTCTCCATCCGTCTCGTCTATCGGGA
GGCGAGTTCGATGACCCTGGTGGAGGGGGCTGCGGCTTAGGGAGGCAGAAGCTGAGTACCGTCGGAGGGA
GCTCCAGGGCCCGGAGCGACTGACCCCTGCCGAGAACTCAGAGGGTCGTCGGAAGACGGAGAGTGAGCCC
GACGACCACCCCAGGCACGTCTTTGGTCGGCCTGCGGATCAAGCATGGAAGCCGTCATTAAGGTGATTTC
GTCCGCGTGTAAAACCTATTGCGGGAAAATCTCTCCTTCTAAGAAGGAAATAGGGGCCATGTTGTCCCTG
TTACAAAAGGAAGGGTTGCTTATGTCTCCCTCAGATTTATATTCTCCGGGGTCCTGGGATCCCATCACTG
CGGCGCTCTCCCAGCGGGCAATGGTACTTGGAAAATCGGGAGAGTTAAAAACCTGGGGATTGGTTTTGGG
GGCATTGAAGGCGGCTCGAGAGGAACAGGTTACATCTGAGCAAGCAAAGTTTTGGTTGGGATTAGGGGGA
GGGAGGGTCTCTCCCCCAGGTCCGGAGTGCATCGAGAAACCAGCTACGGAGCGGCGAATCGACAAAGGGG
AGGAGGTGGGAGAAACAACTGTGCAGCGAGATGCGAAGATGGCGCCAGAGGAAGCGGCCACACCTAAAAC
CGTTGGCACATCCTGCTATCATTGCGGAACAGCTGTTGGCTGCAATTGCGCCACCGCCACAGCCTCGGCC
CCTCCTCCCCCTTATGTGGGGAGTGGTTTGTATCCTTCCCTGGCGGGGGTGGGAGAGCAGCAGGGCCAGG
GAGATAACACGTCTCGGGGGGCGGAGCAGCCAAGGGAGGAGCCAGGGCACGCGGGTCAGGCCCCTGGGCC
GGCCCTGACTGACTGGGCAAGGGTAAGGGAGGAGCTTGCGAGTACTGGTCCGCCCGTGGTGGCCATGCCT
GTAGTGATTAAGACAGAGGGACCCGCCTGGACCCCTCTGGAGCCAAAATTGATCACAAGACTGGCTGATA
CGGTCAGGACCAAGGGCTTACGATCCCCGATCACTATGGCAGAAGTGGAAGCGCTCATGTCCTCCCCGTT
GCTGCCGCATGACGTCACGAATCTAATGAGAGTGATTTTAGGACCTGCCCCATATGCCTTATGGATGGAC
GCTTGGGGAGTCCAACTCCAGACGGTTATAGCGGCAGCCACTCGCGACCCCCGACACCCAGCGAACGGTC
AAGGGCGGGGGGAACGGACTAACTTGGATCGATTAAAGGGCTTAGCTGATGGGATGGTGGGCAACCCACA
GGGTCAGGCCGCATTATTAAGACCGGGGGAATTGGTTGCTATTACGGCGTCGGCTCTCCAGGCGTTTAGA
GAAGTTGCCCGGCTGGCGGAACCTGCAGGTCCATGGGCGGACATCACGCAGGGACCATCTGAGTCCTTTG
TTGATTTTGCCAATCGGCTTATAAAGGCGGTTGAGGGGTCAGATCTCCCGCCTTCCGCGCGGGCTCCGGT
GATCATTGACTGCTTTAGGCAGAAGTCACAGCCAGATATTCAGCAGCTTATACGGGCAGCACCCTCCACG
CTGACCACCCCAGGAGAGATAATCAAATATGTGCTAGACAGGCAGAAGATTGCCCCTCTTACGGATCAAG
GCATAGCCGCGGCCATGTCGTCTGCTATCCAGCCCTTAGTTATGGCAGTAGTCAATAGAGAGAGGGATGG
ACAAACTGGGTCGGGTGGTCGTGCCCGAGGGCTCTGCTACACTTGTGGATCCCCGGGACATTATCAGGCA
CAGTGCCCGAAAAAACGAAAGTCAGGAAACAGCCGTGAGCGATGTCAGCTGTGTGACGGGATGGGACACA
ACGCTAAACAGTGTAGGAAGCGGGATGGCAACCAGGGCCAACGCCCAGGAAGAGGTCTCTCTTCGGGGCC
GTGGCCCGGCCCTGAGCAGCCTGCCGTCTCGTTAGCGATGACAATGGAACATAAAGATCGCCCCTTGGTT
AGGGTCATTCTGACTAACACTGGGAGTCATCCAGTCAAACAACGTTCGGTGTATATCACCGCGCTGTTGG
ACTCCGGAGCGGACATCACTATTATTTCGGAGGAGGATTGGCCTACTGATTGGCCGGTGGTGGACACCGC
GAACCCACAGATCCATGGCATAGGAGGGGGAATTCCCATGCGAAAATCCCGGGATATGATAGAGTTGGGG
GTTATTAACCGAGACGGGTCGTTGGAGCGACCCCTGCTCCTCTTCCCCGCAGTCGCTATGGTTAGAGGGA
GTATCCTAGGAAGAGATTGTCTGCAGGGCCTAGGGCTCCGCTTGACAAATTTATAGGGAGGGCCACTGTT
CTCACTGTTGCGCTACATCTGGCTATTCCGCTCAAATGGAAGCCAGACCGCACGCCTGTGTGGATTGACC
AGTGGCCCCTCCCTGAAGGTAAACTTGTAGGCCTAACGCAATTAGTGGAAAAAGAATTACAGTTAGGACA
TATAGAGCCCTCACTTAGTTGTTGGAACACACCTGTTTTTGTGATCCGGAAGGCTTCCGGGTCTTATCGC
TTATTGCATGATTTGCGCGCTGTTAACGCCAAGCTTGTCCCTTTTGGGGCCGTCCAACAGGGGGCGCCAG
TTCTCTCCGCGCTCCCGCGTGGCTGGCCCCTGATGGTCCTAGACCTCAAGGATTGCTTCTTTTCTATCCC
TCTTGCGGAACAAGATCGCGAAGCTTTTGCATTTACGCTCCCCTCTGTGAATAACCAGGCCCCCGCTCGA
AGATTCCAATGGAAGGTCTTGCCCCAAGGGATGACCTGTTCTCCCACTATCTGTCAGTTGGTAGTGGGTC
AGGTGCTCGAGCCCTTGCGACTCAAGCACCCAGCTCTGTGCATGTTGCCTTATATGGACGATCTTTTGCT
AGCCGCCTCAAGTCATGATGGGTTGGAAGCGGCAGGGAAGGAGGTTATCAGTACATTGGAAAGAGCCGGG
TTCACTATTTCGCCGGATAAGATCCAGAGGGAGCCCGGAGTACAATATCTTGGGTACAAGTTAGGCAGTA
CGTATGTAGCACCCGTAGGCCTGGTAGCAGAACCCAGGATAGCCACCTTGTGGGATGTTCAAAAGCTGGT
GGGGTCACTTCAGTGGCTTCGCCCAGCGTTAGGGATCCCGCCACGACTGATGGGTCCCTTTTATGAGCAG
TTACGAGGGTCAGATCCTAACGAGGCGAGGGAATGGAATCTAGACATGAAAATGGCCTGGAGAGAGATCG
TACAGCTTAGCACTACTGCTGCCTTGGAACGATGGGACCCTGCCCAGCCTCTGGAAGGAGCGGTCGCTAG
ATGTGAACAGGGGGCAATAGGGGTCCTGGGACAGGGACTGTCCACACACCCAAGGCCATGTTTGTGGTTA
TTCTCCACCCAACCCACCAAGGCGTTTACTGCTTGGTTAGAAGTGCTCACCCTTTTGATTACTAAGCTAC
GCGCTTCGGCAGTGCGAACCTTTGGCAAGGAGGTTGATATCCTCCTGTTGCCTGCATGCTTCCGGGAGGA
CCTTCCGCTCCCGGAGGGGATCCTGTTAGCACTTAGGGGGTTTGCAGGAAAAATCAGGAGTAGTGACACG
CCATCTATTTTTGACATTGCGCGTCCACTGCATGTTTCTCTGAAAGTGAGGGTTACCGACCACCCTGTGC
CGGGACCCACTGTCTTTACCGACGCCTCCTCAAGCACCCATAAAGGGGTGGTAGTCTGGAGGGAGGGCCC
AAGGTGGGAGATAAAAGAAATAGTTGATTTGGGGGCAAGTGTACAACAACTGGAGGCACGCGCTGTGGCC
ATGGCACTTCTGCTGTGGCCGACAACGCCCACTAATGTAGTGACTGACTCTGCGTTTGTTGCGAAAATGT
TACTCAAGATGGGACAGGAGGGAGTCCCGTCTACAGCGGCGGCTTTTATTTTAGAGGATGCGTTAAGCCA
AAGGTCAGCCATGGCCGCCGTTCTCCACGTGCGGAGTCATTCTGAAGTGCCAGGGTTTTTCACAGAAGGA
AATGACGTGGCAGATAGCCAAGCCACCTTTCAAGCGTATCCCTTGAGAGAGGCTAAAGATCTTCATACCG
CTCTCCATATTGGACCCCGCGCGCTATCCAAAGCGTGTAATATATCTATGCAGCAGGCTAGGGAGGTTGT
TCAGACCTGCCCGCATTGTAATTCAGCCCCTGCGTTGGAGGCCGGGGTAAACCCTAGGGGTTTGGGACCC
CTACAGATATGGCAGACAGACTTTACGCTTGAGCCTAGAATGGCTCCCCGTTCCTGGCTCGCTGTTACTG
TGGACACCGCCTCATCAGCGATAGTCGTAACTCAGCATGGCCGTGTTACATCGGTTGCTGCACAACATCA
TTGGGCCACGGCTATCGCCGTTTTGGGAAGACCAAAGGCCATAAAAACAGATAACGGGTCCTGCTTCACG
TCCAGATCCACGCGAGAGTGGCTCGCGAGATGGGGGATAGCACACACCACCGGGATTCCGGGAAATTCCC
AGGGTCAAGCTATGGTAGAGCGGGCCAACCGGCTCCTGAAAGATAGGATCCGTGTGCTCGCGGAGGGGGA
CGGCTTTATGAAAAGAATCCCCACCAGCAAACAGGGGGAACTATTAGCCAAGGCAATGTATGCCCTCAAT
CACTTTGAGCGTGGTGAAAACACAAAAACACCGATACAAAAACACTGGAGACCTACCGTTCTTACAGAAG
GACCCCCGGTTAAAATACGAATAGAGACAGGGGAGTGGGAAAAAGGATGGAACGTGCTGGTCTGGGGACG
AGGTTATGCCGCTGTGAAAAACAGGGACACTGATAAGGTTATTTGGGTACCCTCTCGGAAAGTTAAACCG
GATGTCACCCAAAAGGATGAGGTGACTAAGAAAGATGAGGCGAGCCCTCTTTTTGCAGGCATTTCTGACT
GGATACCCTGGGAAGACGAGCAAGAAGGACTCCAAGGAGAAACCGCTAGCAACAAGCAAGAAAGACCCGG
AGAAGACACCCTTGCTGCCAACGAGAGTTAATTATCGATCAAGGCAGGAAAGACAGCTATTGGTAATTGT
GAAATACGCTTTTGTCTGTGTGCTGCAGGAGCTGAGCTGACTCTGCTGGTGGCCTCGCGTACCACTGTGG
CATCGATGCGATGTACGGGCCAGATATACGCGTATCTGAGGGGACTAGGGTGTGTTTAGGCGAAAAGCGG
GGCTTCGGTTGTACGCGGTTAGGAGTCCCCTTAGGATATAGTAGTTTCGCTTTTGCATAGGGAGGGGGAA
ATGTAGTCTTATGCAATACTCTTGTAGTCTTGCAACATGGTAACGATGAGTTAGCAACATGCCTTACAAG
GAGAGAAAAAGCACCGTGCATGCCGATTGGTGGAAGTAAGGTGGTACGATCGTGCCTTATTAGGAAGGCA
ACAGACGGGTCTGACATGGATTGGACGAACCACTGAATTCCGCATTGCAGAGATATTGTATTTAAGTGCC
TAGCTCGATACAATAAACGCCATTTGACCATTCACCACATTGGTGTGCACCTGGGTTGATGGCCGGACCG
TTGATTCCCTGACGACTACGAGCACCTGCATGAAGCAGAAGGCTTCATTTGGTGACCCCGACGTGATAGT
TAGGGAATAGTGGTCGGCCACAGACGGCGTGGCGATCCTGTCTCCATCCGTCTCGTCTATCGGGAGGCGA
GTTCGATGACCCTGGTGGAGGGGGCTGCGGCTTAGGGAGGCAGAAGCTGAGTACCGTCGGAGGGGATCCA
CAGGACGGGTGTGGTCGCCATGATCGCGTAGTCGATAGTGGCTCCAAGTAGCGAAGCGAGCAGGACTGGG
CGGCGGCCAAAGCGGTCGGACAGTGCTCCGAGAACGGGTGCGCATAGAAATTGCATCAACGCATATAGCG
CTAGCAGCACGCCATAGTGACTGGCGATGCTGTCGGAATGGACGATATCCCGCAAGAGGCCCGGCAGTAC
CGGCATAACCAAGCCTATGCCTACAGCATCCAGGGTGACGGTGCCGAGGATGACGATGAGCGCATTGTTA
GATTTCATACACGGTGCCTGACTGCGTTAGCAATTTAACTGTGATAAACTACCGCATTAAAGCTT
