>Addgene plasmid #15147 | pRIAS (CC#15) | addgene partial sequence | sequence record 21638 | 15147 with pGEX3'
GAACGCGCGAGGCAGCTGCGGTAAAGCTCATCAGCGTGGTCGTGAAGCGATTCACAGATGTCTGCCTGTT
CATCCGCGTCCAGCTCGTTGAGTTTCTCCAGAAGCGTTAATGTCTGGCTTCTGATAAAGCGGGCCATGTT
AAGGGCGGTTTTTTCCTGTTTGGTCACTGATGCCTCCGTGTAAGGAGGATTTCTGTTCATGGGGGTAATG
ATACCGATGAAACGAGAGAGGATGCTCACGATACGGGTTACTGATGATGAACATGCCCGGTTACTGGAAC
GTTGTGAGGGTAAACAACTGGCGGTATGGATGCGGCGGGACCAGAGAAAAATCACTCAGGGTCAATGCCA
GCGCTTCGTTAATACAGATGTAGGTGTTCCACAGGGTAGCCAGCAGCATCCTGCGATGCAGATCCGGAAC
ATAATGGTGCAGGGCGCTGACTTCCGCGTTTCCAGACTTTACGAAACACGGAAACCGAAGACCATTCATG
TTGTTGCTCAGGTCGCAGACGTTTTGCAGCAGCAGTCGCTTCACGTTCGCTCGCGTATCGGTGATTCATT
CTGCTAACCAGTAAGGCAACCCCGCCAGCCTAGCCGGGTCCTCAACGACAGGAGCACGATCATGCGCACC
CGTGGCCAGGACCCAACGCTGCCCGAGATGCGCCGCGTGCGGCTGCTGGAGATGGCGGACGCGATGGATA
TGTTCTGCCAAGGGTTGGTTTGCGCATTCACAGTTCTCCGCAAGAATTGATTGGCTCCAATTCT
